Addgene plasmid #213250: GCGR-DuET
Purpose: The DuET construct encodes the named human GPCR engineered with a cleaved hemagglutinin signal peptide, a 5' FLAG and a 3' 1D4 epitope tag optimized for expression in mammalian cells and proteomics studies.
Depositing lab: Thomas Sakmar. Depositing organization: Rockefeller University. Publication: Multiplexed selectivity screening of anti-GPCR antibodies. Dahl L, Kotliar IB, Bendes A, Dodig-Crnkovic T, Fromm S, Elofsson A, Uhlen M, Sakmar TP, Schwenk JM. Sci Adv. 2023 May 3;9(18):eadf9297. doi: 10.1126/sciadv.adf9297. Epub 2023 May 3. PubMed 37134173.
Backbone
  Vector backbone: pcDNA 3.1 (+)
  Vector type: Mammalian Expression
Growth in bacteria
  Bacterial resistance: Ampicillin, 100 μg/mL
  Growth temperature: 37°C
  Growth strain: DH5alpha
  Copy number: High Copy
Gene/Insert
  Gene/Insert name: GCGR (alt names: Glucagon receptor; GGR)
  Species: H. sapiens (human)
  Entrez Gene: GCGR (a.k.a. GGR, GL-R, MVAH)
  Promoter: CMV, T7
  Tag / fusion protein: FLAG (N terminal on insert); 1D4 (C terminal on insert)
  Cloning method: Gibson Cloning
Terms and licenses: Academic/Nonprofit Terms; Industry Terms: Not Available to Industry
Depositor comments: Class: B, Family: Glucagon. Ensembl ID: ENSG00000215644, Uniprot ID: P47871
How to cite: GCGR-DuET was a gift from Thomas Sakmar (Addgene plasmid # 213250 ; http://n2t.net/addgene:213250 ; RRID:Addgene_213250)
