[The description below was written by a language model from this plasmid's Addgene catalogue record and pLannotate feature annotations shown in this document.]
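Description:
GCGR-DuET is a mammalian expression plasmid built on the pcDNA 3.1 (+) backbone that carries the human glucagon receptor (GCGR), a class B G protein-coupled receptor of the glucagon family. The construct is about 7 kb and is propagated in E. coli as a high-copy plasmid through a ColE1/pUC-type origin, with β-lactamase (AmpR) providing ampicillin selection. An f1 origin is also present. For selection in mammalian cells, the backbone supplies a neomycin/kanamycin phosphotransferase gene driven by the SV40 enhancer/early promoter and terminated by an SV40 polyadenylation signal.

The receptor coding sequence is transcribed from the human cytomegalovirus immediate early enhancer and promoter and terminated by the bovine growth hormone polyadenylation signal. A T7 promoter sits between the CMV promoter and the insert and could support in vitro transcription. In the DuET design, the record says the receptor is preceded by a cleaved hemagglutinin signal peptide and an N-terminal FLAG epitope, and followed by a C-terminal 1D4 epitope. The feature table picks up the FLAG sequence just upstream of the GCGR reading frame (as a partial match to 3xFLAG), but it does not separately annotate the signal peptide or the 1D4 tag. Having an epitope at each end allows capture or detection of the receptor from either terminus. A few short annotated fragments, such as the HIV-1 LTR, ble and lacI matches, are probably incidental matches to backbone sequence rather than functional elements. The insert was assembled by Gibson cloning, and the construct is intended for GPCR expression in mammalian cells and proteomics work, in the context of screening anti-GPCR antibodies for selectivity.
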