Features (pLannotate 1.2.2; 21 found; start..end, strand, type, name):
    746..850     -  promoter       AmpR promoter: bla
    909..961     -  misc_feature   bom (fragment): basis of mobility region from pBR322
   1116..1495    +  enhancer       CMV enhancer: human cytomegalovirus immediate early enhancer
   1496..1699    +  promoter       CMV promoter: human cytomegalovirus (CMV) immediate early promoter
   1695..1728    +  LTR            5' LTR (truncated) (fragment): truncated 5' long terminal repeat (LTR) from HIV-1
   1744..1762    +  promoter       T7 promoter: promoter for bacteriophage T7 RNA polymerase
   1855..1875    +  CDS            3xFLAG (fragment): three tandem FLAG® epitope tags
   1888..3318    +  CDS            GCGR: GLR_HUMAN - Experimental evidence at protein level: Swiss-Prot protein existence level 1. G-protein coupled receptor for glucagon that plays a central role in the regulation of blood glucose levels and glucose homeostasis. Regulates the rate of hepatic glucose production by promoting glycogen hydrolysis and gluconeogenesis. Plays an important role in mediating the responses to fasting. Ligand binding causes a conformation change that triggers signaling via guanine nucleotide-binding proteins (G proteins) and modulates the activity of down-stream effectors, such as adenylate cyclase. Promotes a
   3449..3673    +  polyA_signal   bGH poly(A) signal: bovine growth hormone polyadenylation signal
   3677..3698    +  promoter       SV40 promoter (fragment): SV40 enhancer and early promoter
   3719..4147    +  rep_origin     f1 ori (sequence partly withheld): f1 bacteriophage origin of replication; arrow indicates direction of (+) strand synthesis
   4161..4490    +  promoter       SV40 promoter: SV40 enhancer and early promoter
   4557..5348    +  CDS            neo: KKA2_KLEPN - Also known as kan, nptII. Experimental evidence at protein level: Swiss-Prot protein existence level 1. Resistance to kanamycin, neomycin, paromomycin, ribostamycin, butirosin and gentamicin B. From Klebsiella pneumoniae.
   5372..5530    +  CDS            ble (fragment): BLE_KLEPN - Experimental evidence at protein level: Swiss-Prot protein existence level 1. Binding protein with a strong affinity to the bleomycin family of antibiotics. Binds to CL990; an antimitotic-antibiotic compound. From Klebsiella pneumoniae.
   5525..5646    +  polyA_signal   SV40 poly(A) signal: SV40 polyadenylation signal
   5719..5735    -  protein_bind   lac operator: The lac repressor binds to the lac operator to inhibit transcription in E. coli. This inhibition can be relieved by adding lactose or isopropyl-β-D-thiogalactopyranoside (IPTG). lac repressor encoded by lacI
   5743..5773    -  promoter       lac promoter: promoter for the E. coli lac operon
   5788..5809    -  protein_bind   CAP binding site: CAP binding activates transcription in the presence of cAMP. E. coli catabolite activator protein
   5822..5914    -  CDS            lacI (fragment): lac repressor; lacI; The lac repressor binds to the lac operator to inhibit transcription in E. coli. This inhibition can be relieved by adding lactose or isopropyl-β-D-thiogalactopyranoside (IPTG).
   6097..6685    -  rep_origin     ori: high-copy-number ColE1/pMB1/pBR322/pUC origin of replication
   6856..745     -  CDS            AmpR (across the origin): β-lactamase; bla; confers resistance to ampicillin, carbenicillin, and related antibiotics
>Addgene plasmid #213250 | GCGR-DuET | addgene full sequence | sequence record 430801 | Addgene NGS Result
GCCCCAGTGCTGCAATGATACCGCGAGACCCACGCTCACCGGCTCCAGATTTATCAGCAATAAACCAGCC
AGCCGGAAGGGCCGAGCGCAGAAGTGGTCCTGCAACTTTATCCGCCTCCATCCAGTCTATTAATTGTTGC
CGGGAAGCTAGAGTAAGTAGTTCGCCAGTTAATAGTTTGCGCAACGTTGTTGCCATTGCTACAGGCATCG
TGGTGTCACGCTCGTCGTTTGGTATGGCTTCATTCAGCTCCGGTTCCCAACGATCAAGGCGAGTTACATG
ATCCCCCATGTTGTGCAAAAAAGCGGTTAGCTCCTTCGGTCCTCCGATCGTTGTCAGAAGTAAGTTGGCC
GCAGTGTTATCACTCATGGTTATGGCAGCACTGCATAATTCTCTTACTGTCATGCCATCCGTAAGATGCT
TTTCTGTGACTGGTGAGTACTCAACCAAGTCATTCTGAGAATAGTGTATGCGGCGACCGAGTTGCTCTTG
CCCGGCGTCAATACGGGATAATACCGCGCCACATAGCAGAACTTTAAAAGTGCTCATCATTGGAAAACGT
TCTTCGGGGCGAAAACTCTCAAGGATCTTACCGCTGTTGAGATCCAGTTCGATGTAACCCACTCGTGCAC
CCAACTGATCTTCAGCATCTTTTACTTTCACCAGCGTTTCTGGGTGAGCAAAAACAGGAAGGCAAAATGC
CGCAAAAAAGGGAATAAGGGCGACACGGAAATGTTGAATACTCATACTCTTCCTTTTTCAATATTATTGA
AGCATTTATCAGGGTTATTGTCTCATGAGCGGATACATATTTGAATGTATTTAGAAAAATAAACAAATAG
GGGTTCCGCGCACATTTCCCCGAAAAGTGCCACCTGACGTCGACGGATCGGGAGATCTCCCGATCCCCTA
TGGTGCACTCTCAGTACAATCTGCTCTGATGCCGCATAGTTAAGCCAGTATCTGCTCCCTGCTTGTGTGT
TGGAGGTCGCTGAGTAGTGCGCGAGCAAAATTTAAGCTACAACAAGGCAAGGCTTGACCGACATTTGCAT
GAAGAATCTGCTTAGGGTTAGGCGTTTTGCGCTGCTTCGCGATGTACGGGCCAGATATACGCGTTGACAT
TGATTATTGACTAGTTATTAATAGTAATCAATTACGGGGTCATTAGTTCATAGCCCATATATGGAGTTCC
GCGTTACATAACTTACGGTAAATGGCCCGCCTGGCTGACCGCCCAACGACCCCCGCCCATTGACGTCAAT
AATGACGTATGTTCCCATAGTAACGCCAATAGGGACTTTCCATTGACGTCAATGGGTGGAGTATTTACGG
TAAACTGCCCACTTGGCAGTACATCAAGTGTATCATATGCCAAGTACGCCCCCTATTGACGTCAATGACG
GTAAATGGCCCGCCTGGCATTATGCCCAGTACATGACCTTATGGGACTTTCCTACTTGGCAGTACATCTA
CGTATTAGTCATCGCTATTACCATGGTGATGCGGTTTTGGCAGTACATCAATGGGCGTGGATAGCGGTTT
GACTCACGGGGATTTCCAAGTCTCCACCCCATTGACGTCAATGGGAGTTTGTTTTGGCACCAAAATCAAC
GGGACTTTCCAAAATGTCGTAACAACTCCGCCCCATTGACGCAAATGGGCGGTAGGCGTGTACGGTGGGA
GGTCTATATAAGCAGAGCTCTCTGGCTAACTAGAGAACCCACTGCTTACTGGCTTATCGAAATTAATACG
ACTCACTATAGGGAGACCCAAGCTGGCTAGCGTTTAAACTTAAGCTTAGCGCCACCATGAAGACGATCAT
CGCCCTGAGCTACATCTTCTGCCTGGTATTCGCCGACTACAAGGACGATGATGACGCCAGCATCGATATG
CCTCCCTGCCAACCACAGAGGCCCTTGCTTCTCCTGCTCCTTCTGCTCGCATGTCAGCCCCAGGTGCCCT
CTGCCCAGGTGATGGATTTTCTGTTCGAAAAGTGGAAACTGTACGGCGATCAGTGCCACCATAACCTGTC
ACTCCTGCCGCCACCCACCGAACTCGTATGCAATCGCACTTTCGACAAATATTCCTGCTGGCCCGATACC
CCCGCCAATACTACCGCCAATATATCATGTCCATGGTATCTGCCTTGGCACCACAAGGTGCAACACAGGT
TTGTGTTCAAAAGGTGCGGCCCTGACGGACAGTGGGTCAGGGGACCACGAGGCCAGCCCTGGCGGGATGC
AAGCCAGTGCCAAATGGATGGAGAGGAAATAGAGGTGCAAAAGGAAGTGGCTAAGATGTATAGCAGCTTC
CAGGTGATGTACACAGTGGGGTATTCTCTGTCTTTGGGCGCGCTCCTCCTGGCTCTGGCAATTCTGGGTG
GCCTGAGTAAATTGCATTGCACACGGAATGCGATCCACGCAAATCTTTTCGCTTCCTTTGTCCTGAAAGC
GTCTAGTGTTCTGGTTATCGACGGCCTGCTGAGGACGAGGTACTCTCAGAAGATAGGTGATGATCTTAGC
GTGTCAACTTGGTTGAGCGACGGTGCCGTTGCCGGGTGTCGAGTGGCGGCAGTCTTTATGCAATACGGCA
TTGTCGCCAACTACTGCTGGTTGCTCGTCGAAGGCCTTTACCTCCACAACTTGCTGGGGCTGGCCACTCT
GCCCGAGAGATCCTTTTTCTCACTTTACCTGGGCATCGGATGGGGAGCCCCAATGCTGTTCGTGGTGCCA
TGGGCCGTTGTCAAATGTCTGTTTGAGAACGTGCAGTGCTGGACCTCCAATGACAATATGGGCTTTTGGT
GGATTTTGCGATTCCCTGTGTTCCTGGCTATCCTTATCAACTTTTTCATCTTTGTGAGAATCGTACAGCT
TTTGGTCGCAAAGCTGAGGGCTAGGCAAATGCACCATACCGATTATAAGTTCAGGCTGGCCAAAAGCACC
CTCACTCTGATTCCCCTGCTCGGCGTCCACGAAGTTGTCTTTGCTTTCGTGACTGATGAACACGCACAGG
GAACCTTGCGCAGTGCAAAGCTTTTCTTTGACCTGTTCCTGAGTAGCTTCCAAGGACTGTTGGTCGCGGT
GCTGTACTGTTTCCTGAATAAGGAAGTGCAGTCCGAGCTGAGACGAAGATGGCATCGGTGGAGACTCGGA
AAGGTCCTTTGGGAAGAGAGGAACACCTCTAACCACCGGGCCAGCTCCTCTCCCGGTCACGGACCACCGT
CCAAGGAACTGCAATTTGGGCGCGGAGGCGGAAGCCAGGACTCTTCAGCGGAGACGCCGTTGGCTGGCGG
TCTCCCTCGGCTCGCCGAGTCACCTTTCATCGATACCGGTGGACGCACCGGTGAATTCGATGAGGCCAGC
ACCACCGTGTCTAAGACCGAGACTTCTCAGGTGGCCCCTGCCTAACTCGAGTCTAGAGGGCCCGTTTAAA
CCCGCTGATCAGCCTCGACTGTGCCTTCTAGTTGCCAGCCATCTGTTGTTTGCCCCTCCCCCGTGCCTTC
CTTGACCCTGGAAGGTGCCACTCCCACTGTCCTTTCCTAATAAAATGAGGAAATTGCATCGCATTGTCTG
AGTAGGTGTCATTCTATTCTGGGGGGTGGGGTGGGGCAGGACAGCAAGGGGGAGGATTGGGAAGACAATA
GCAGGCATGCTGGGGATGCGGTGGGCTCTATGGCTTCTGAGGCGGAAAGAACCAGCTGGGGCTCTAGGGG
GTATCCCC
[124 nt withheld, positions 3719-3842]
C
[91 nt withheld, positions 3844-3934]
A
[49 nt withheld, positions 3936-3984]
CCTTTGACGTTGGAGTCCACGTTCTTT
[37 nt withheld, positions 4012-4048]
ACCCTATCTCGGTCTATTCTTTTGATTTATAAGGGATTTTGCCGATTTCGGCCTATTGGTTAAAAAATGA
GCTGATTTAACAAAAATTTAACGCGAATTAATTCTGTGGAATGTGTGTCAGTTAGGGTGTGGAAAGTCCC
CAGGCTCCCCAGCAGGCAGAAGTATGCAAAGCATGCATCTCAATTAGTCAGCAACCAGGTGTGGAAAGTC
CCCAGGCTCCCCAGCAGGCAGAAGTATGCAAAGCATGCATCTCAATTAGTCAGCAACCATAGTCCCGCCC
CTAACTCCGCCCATCCCGCCCCTAACTCCGCCCAGTTCCGCCCATTCTCCGCCCCATGGCTGACTAATTT
TTTTTATTTATGCAGAGGCCGAGGCCGCCTCTGCCTCTGAGCTATTCCAGAAGTAGTGAGGAGGCTTTTT
TGGAGGCCTAGGCTTTTGCAAAAAGCTCCCGGGAGCTTGTATATCCATTTTCGGATCTGATCAAGAGACA
GGATGAGGATCGTTTCGCATGATTGAACAAGATGGATTGCACGCAGGTTCTCCGGCCGCTTGGGTGGAGA
GGCTATTCGGCTATGACTGGGCACAACAGACAATCGGCTGCTCTGATGCCGCCGTGTTCCGGCTGTCAGC
GCAGGGGCGCCCGGTTCTTTTTGTCAAGACCGACCTGTCCGGTGCCCTGAATGAACTGCAGGACGAGGCA
GCGCGGCTATCGTGGCTGGCCACGACGGGCGTTCCTTGCGCAGCTGTGCTCGACGTTGTCACTGAAGCGG
GAAGGGACTGGCTGCTATTGGGCGAAGTGCCGGGGCAGGATCTCCTGTCATCTCACCTTGCTCCTGCCGA
GAAAGTATCCATCATGGCTGATGCAATGCGGCGGCTGCATACGCTTGATCCGGCTACCTGCCCATTCGAC
CACCAAGCGAAACATCGCATCGAGCGAGCACGTACTCGGATGGAAGCCGGTCTTGTCGATCAGGATGATC
TGGACGAAGAGCATCAGGGGCTCGCGCCAGCCGAACTGTTCGCCAGGCTCAAGGCGCGCATGCCCGACGG
CGAGGATCTCGTCGTGACCCATGGCGATGCCTGCTTGCCGAATATCATGGTGGAAAATGGCCGCTTTTCT
GGATTCATCGACTGTGGCCGGCTGGGTGTGGCGGACCGCTATCAGGACATAGCGTTGGCTACCCGTGATA
TTGCTGAAGAGCTTGGCGGCGAATGGGCTGACCGCTTCCTCGTGCTTTACGGTATCGCCGCTCCCGATTC
GCAGCGCATCGCCTTCTATCGCCTTCTTGACGAGTTCTTCTGAGCGGGACTCTGGGGTTCGAAATGACCG
ACCAAGCGACGCCCAACCTGCCATCACGAGATTTCGATTCCACCGCCGCCTTCTATGAAAGGTTGGGCTT
CGGAATCGTTTTCCGGGACGCCGGCTGGATGATCCTCCAGCGCGGGGATCTCATGCTGGAGTTCTTCGCC
CACCCCAACTTGTTTATTGCAGCTTATAATGGTTACAAATAAAGCAATAGCATCACAAATTTCACAAATA
AAGCATTTTTTTCACTGCATTCTAGTTGTGGTTTGTCCAAACTCATCAATGTATCTTATCATGTCTGTAT
ACCGTCGACCTCTAGCTAGAGCTTGGCGTAATCATGGTCATAGCTGTTTCCTGTGTGAAATTGTTATCCG
CTCACAATTCCACACAACATACGAGCCGGAAGCATAAAGTGTAAAGCCTGGGGTGCCTAATGAGTGAGCT
AACTCACATTAATTGCGTTGCGCTCACTGCCCGCTTTCCAGTCGGGAAACCTGTCGTGCCAGCTGCATTA
ATGAATCGGCCAACGCGCGGGGAGAGGCGGTTTGCGTATTGGGCGCTCTTCCGCTTCCTCGCTCACTGAC
TCGCTGCGCTCGGTCGTTCGGCTGCGGCGAGCGGTATCAGCTCACTCAAAGGCGGTAATACGGTTATCCA
CAGAATCAGGGGATAACGCAGGAAAGAACATGTGAGCAAAAGGCCAGCAAAAGGCCAGGAACCGTAAAAA
GGCCGCGTTGCTGGCGTTTTTCCATAGGCTCCGCCCCCCTGACGAGCATCACAAAAATCGACGCTCAAGT
CAGAGGTGGCGAAACCCGACAGGACTATAAAGATACCAGGCGTTTCCCCCTGGAAGCTCCCTCGTGCGCT
CTCCTGTTCCGACCCTGCCGCTTACCGGATACCTGTCCGCCTTTCTCCCTTCGGGAAGCGTGGCGCTTTC
TCATAGCTCACGCTGTAGGTATCTCAGTTCGGTGTAGGTCGTTCGCTCCAAGCTGGGCTGTGTGCACGAA
CCCCCCGTTCAGCCCGACCGCTGCGCCTTATCCGGTAACTATCGTCTTGAGTCCAACCCGGTAAGACACG
ACTTATCGCCACTGGCAGCAGCCACTGGTAACAGGATTAGCAGAGCGAGGTATGTAGGCGGTGCTACAGA
GTTCTTGAAGTGGTGGCCTAACTACGGCTACACTAGAAGAACGGTATTTGGTATCTGCGCTCTGCTGAAG
CCAGTTACCTTCGGAAAAAGAGTTGGTAGCTCTTGATCCGGCAAACAAACCACCGCTGGTAGCGGTGGTT
TTTTTGTTTGCAAGCAGCAGATTACGCGCAGAAAAAAAGGATCTCAAGAAGATCCTTTGATCTTTTCTAC
GGGGTCTGACGCTCAGTGGAACGAAAACTCACGTTAAGGGATTTTGGTCATGAGATTATCAAAAAGGATC
TTCACCTAGATCCTTTTAAATTAAAAATGAAGTTTTAAATCAATCTAAAGTATATATGAGTAAACTTGGT
CTGACAGTTACCAATGCTTAATCAGTGAGGCACCTATCTCAGCGATCTGTCTATTTCGTTCATCCATAGT
TGCCTGACTCCCCGTCGTGTAGATAACTACGATACGGGAGGGCTTACCATCTG
